>Addgene plasmid #107931 | pROS17 | addgene full sequence | sequence record 208549 | Addgene NGS Result
CAACTTTCACTTCTACAGCGTTTGACCAAAATCTTTTGAACAGAACATTGTAGGGTGTGAAAAAATGCGC
ACCTTTACCGCTAGCCCAAGAGGGCACTACAAAATCTAGAGTTGTACTTCAAACGTACATGTAATCACCT
TGTATATACTCGAAAGAAAACATCAAGTTTCTGTATAAATATGAGTGAAAGCATAATCATACATTATCTT
TTCAAAGAAGCTCCAGCTTTTGTTCCCTTTAGTGAGGGTATTCACGTAGACGGATAGGTATAGCCAGACA
TCAGCAGCATACTTCGGGAACCGTAGGCTCTAGAGAGAGGCGGTTTGCGTATTGGGCGCTCTTCCGCTTC
CTCGCTCACTGACTCGCTGCGCTCGGTCGTTCGGCTGCGGCGAGCGGTATCAGCTCACTCAAAGGCGGTA
ATACGGTTATCCACAGAATCAGGGGATAACGCAGGAAAGAACATGTGAGCAAAAGGCCAGCAAAAGGCCA
GGAACCGTAAAAAGGCCGCGTTGCTGGCGTTTTTCCATAGGCTCCGCCCCCCTGACGAGCATCACAAAAA
TCGACGCTCAAGTCAGAGGTGGCGAAACCCGACAGGACTATAAAGATACCAGGCGTTTCCCCCTGGAAGC
TCCCTCGTGCGCTCTCCTGTTCCGACCCTGCCGCTTACCGGATACCTGTCCGCCTTTCTCCCTTCGGGAA
GCGTGGCGCTTTCTCATAGCTCACGCTGTAGGTATCTCAGTTCGGTGTAGGTCGTTCGCTCCAAGCTGGG
CTGTGTGCACGAACCCCCCGTTCAGCCCGACCGCTGCGCCTTATCCGGTAACTATCGTCTTGAGTCCAAC
CCGGTAAGACACGACTTATCGCCACTGGCAGCAGCCACTGGTAACAGGATTAGCAGAGCGAGGTATGTAG
GCGGTGCTACAGAGTTCTTGAAGTGGTGGCCTAACTACGGCTACACTAGAAGGACAGTATTTGGTATCTG
CGCTCTGCTGAAGCCAGTTACCTTCGGAAAAAGAGTTGGTAGCTCTTGATCCGGCAAACAAACCACCGCT
GGTAGCGGTGGTTTTTTTGTTTGCAAGCAGCAGATTACGCGCAGAAAAAAAGGATCTCAAGAAGATCCTT
TGATCTTTTCTACGGGGTCTGACGCTCAGTGGAACGAAAACTCACGTTAAGGGATTTTGGTCATGAGATT
ATCAAAAAGGATCTTCACCTAGATCCTTTTAAATTAAAAATGAAGTTTTAAATCAATCTAAAGTATATAT
GAGTAAACTTGGTCTGACAGTTACCAATGCTTAATCAGTGAGGCACCTATCTCAGCGATCTGTCTATTTC
GTTCATCCATAGTTGCCTGACTCCCCGTCGTGTAGATAACTACGATACGGGAGGGCTTACCATCTGGCCC
CAGTGCTGCAATGATACCGCGAGACCCACGCTCACCGGCTCCAGATTTATCAGCAATAAACCAGCCAGCC
GGAAGGGCCGAGCGCAGAAGTGGTCCTGCAACTTTATCCGCCTCCATCCAGTCTATTAATTGTTGCCGGG
AAGCTAGAGTAAGTAGTTCGCCAGTTAATAGTTTGCGCAACGTTGTTGCCATTGCTACAGGCATCGTGGT
GTCACGCTCGTCGTTTGGTATGGCTTCATTCAGCTCCGGTTCCCAACGATCAAGGCGAGTTACATGATCC
CCCATGTTGTGCAAAAAAGCGGTTAGCTCCTTCGGTCCTCCGATCGTTGTCAGAAGTAAGTTGGCCGCAG
TGTTATCACTCATGGTTATGGCAGCACTGCATAATTCTCTTACTGTCATGCCATCCGTAAGATGCTTTTC
TGTGACTGGTGAGTACTCAACCAAGTCATTCTGAGAATAGTGTATGCGGCGACCGAGTTGCTCTTGCCCG
GCGTCAATACGGGATAATACCGCGCCACATAGCAGAACTTTAAAAGTGCTCATCATTGGAAAACGTTCTT
CGGGGCGAAAACTCTCAAGGATCTTACCGCTGTTGAGATCCAGTTCGATGTAACCCACTCGTGCACCCAA
CTGATCTTCAGCATCTTTTACTTTCACCAGCGTTTCTGGGTGAGCAAAAACAGGAAGGCAAAATGCCGCA
AAAAAGGGAATAAGGGCGACACGGAAATGTTGAATACTCATACTCTTCCTTTTTCAATATTATTGAAGCA
TTTATCAGGGTTATTGTCTCATGAGCGGATACATATTTGAATGTATTTAGAAAAATAAACAAATAGGGGT
TCCGCGCACTCGAGACTATATGTGAAGGCATGGCTATGGCACGGCAGACATTCCGCCAGATCATCAATAG
GCACGCGGCATCAGAGCAGATTGTACTGAGAGTGCACCATAGATCAACGACATTACTATATATATAATAT
AGGAAGCATTTAATAGAACAGCATCGTAATATATGTGTACTTTGCAGTTATGACGCCAGATGGCAGTAGT
GGAAGATATTCTTTATTGAAAAATAGCTTGTCACCTTACGTACAATCTTGATCCGGAGCTTTTCTTTTTT
TGCCGATTAAGAATTAATTCGGTCGAAAAAAGAAAAGGAGAGGGCCAAGAGGGAGGGCATTGGTGACTAT
TGAGCACGTGAGTATACGTGATTAAGCACACAAAGGCAGCTTGGAGTATGTCTGTTATTAATTTCACAGG
TAGTTCTGGTCCATTGGTGAAAGTTTGCGGCTTGCAGAGCACAGAGGCCGCAGAATGTGCTCTAGATTCC
GATGCTGACTTGCTGGGTATTATATGTGTGCCCAATAGAAAGAGAACAATTGACCCGGTTATTGCAAGGA
AAATTTCAAGTCTTGTAAAAGCATATAAAAATAGTTCAGGCACTCCGAAATACTTGGTTGGCGTGTTTCG
TAATCAACCTAAGGAGGATGTTTTGGCTCTGGTCAATGATTACGGCATTGATATCGTCCAACTGCATGGA
GATGAGTCGTGGCAAGAATACCAAGAGTTCCTCGGTTTGCCAGTTATTAAAAGACTCGTATTTCCAAAAG
ACTGCAACATACTACTCAGTGCAGCTTCACAGAAACCTCATTCGTTTATTCCCTTGTTTGATTCAGAAGC
AGGTGGGACAGGTGAACTTTTGGATTGGAACTCGATTTCTGACTGGGTTGGAAGGCAAGAGAGCCCCGAA
AGCTTACATTTTATGTTAGCTGGTGGACTGACGCCAGAAAATGTTGGTGATGCGCTTAGATTAAATGGCG
TTATTGGTGTTGATGTAAGCGGAGGTGTGGAGACAAATGGTGTAAAAGACTCTAACAAAATAGCAAATTT
CGTCAAAAATGCTAAGAAATAGGTTATTACTGAGTAGTATTTATTTAAGTATTGTTTGTGCACTTGCCGA
TCTATGCGGTGTGAAATACCGCACAGATGCACCTTTCGAGAGGACGATGCCCGTGTCTAAATGATTCGAC
CAGCCTAAGAATGTTCAACCCCTCACTAAAGGGAACAAAAGCTGGAGCTTCTTTGAAAAGATAATGTATG
ATTATGCTTTCACTCATATTTATACAGAAACTTGATGTTTTCTTTCGAGTATATACAAGGTGATTACATG
TACGTTTGAAGTACAACTCTAGATTTTGTAGTGCCCTCTTGGGCTAGCGGTAAAGGTGCGCATTTTTTCA
CACCCTACAATGTTCTGTTCAAAAGATTTTGGTCAAACGCTGTAGAAGTGAAAGTTGGTGCGCATGTTTC
GGCGTTCGAAACTTCTCCGCAGTGAAAGATAAATGATCACTTGAAGATTCTTTAGTGTGTTTTAGAGCTA
GAAATAGCAAGTTAAAATAAGGCTAGTCCGTTATCAACTTGAAAAAGTGGCACCGAGTCGGTGGTGCTTT
TTTTGTTTTTTATGTCTTCGAGTCATGTAATTAGTTATGTCACGCTTACGTTCACGCCCTCCACGCATTT
AAGCATAAACACGCACTATGCCGTTCTTCTCATGTATATATATATACAGGCAACACGCAGATATAGGTGC
GACGTGAACAGTGAGCTGTATGTGCGCAGCTCGCGTTGCATTTTCGGAAGCGCTCGTTTTCGGAAACGCT
TTGAAGTTCCTATTCCGAAGTTCCTATTCTGTAGAAAGTATAGGAACCTCAGAGCGCTTTTGAAAACCAA
AAGCGCTCTGAAGACGCACTTTCAAAAAACCAAAAACGCACCGGACTGTAACGAGCTACTAAAATATTGC
GAATACCGCTTCCACAAACATTGCTCAAAAGTATCTCTTTGCTATATATCTCTGTGCTATATCCCTATAT
AACCTACCCATCCACCTTTCGCTCCTTGAACTTGCATCTAAACTCGACCTCTACATTTTTTATGTTTATC
TCTAGTATTACTCTTTAGACAAAAAAATTGTAGTAAGAACTATTCATAGAGTGAATCGAAAACAATACGA
AAATGTAAACATTTCCTATACGTAGTATATAGAGACAAAATAGAAGAAACCGTTCATAATTTTCTGACCA
ATGAAGAATCATCAACGCTATCACTTTCTGTTCACAAAGTATGCGCAATCCACATCGGTATAGAATATAA
TCGGGGATGCCTTTATCTTGAAAAAATGCACCCGCAGCTTCGCTAGTAATCAGTAAACGCGGGAAGTGGA
GTCAGGCTTTTTTTATGGAAGAGAAAATAGACACCAAAGTAGCCTTCTTCTAACCTTAACGGACCTACAG
TGCAAAAAGTTATCAAGAGACTGCATTATAGAGCGCACAAAGGAGAAAAAAAGTAATCTAAGATGCTTTG
TTAGAAAAATAGCGCTCTCGGGATGCATTTTTGTAGAACAAAAAAGAAGTATAGATTCTTTGTTGGTAAA
ATAGCGCTCTCGCGTTGCATTTCTGTTCTGTAAAAATGCAGCTCAGATTCTTTGTTTGAAAAATTAGCGC
TCTCGCGTTGCATTTTTGTTTTACAAAAATGAAGCACAGATTCTTCGTTGGTAAAATAGCGCTTTCGCGT
TGCATTTCTGTTCTGTAAAAATGCAGCTCAGATTCTTTGTTTGAAAAATTAGCGCTCTCGCGTTGCATTT
TTGTTCTACAAAATGAAGCACAGATGCTTCGTTGGAGGGCGTGAACGTAAGCGTGACATAACTAATTACA
TGACTCGAAGACATAAAAAACAAAAAAAGCACCACCGACTCGGTGCCACTTTTTCAAGTTGATAACGGAC
TAGCCTTATTTTAACTTGCTATTTCTAGCTCTAAAACTCCTCCATAGAGAACGTATCGATCATTTATCTT
TCACTGCGGAGAAGTTTCGAACGCCGAAACATGCGCAC
Features (pLannotate 1.2.2; 16 found; start..end, strand, type, name):
    522..1110    -  rep_origin     ori: high-copy-number ColE1/pMB1/pBR322/pUC origin of replication
   1281..2141    -  CDS            AmpR: β-lactamase; bla; confers resistance to ampicillin, carbenicillin, and related antibiotics
   2142..2246    -  promoter       AmpR promoter: bla
   2315..2351    +  misc_feature   bom (fragment): basis of mobility region from pBR322
   2490..2637    +  promoter       TRP1 promoter: S. cerevisiae TRP1
   2638..3312    +  CDS            TRP1: phosphoribosylanthranilate isomerase, required for tryptophan biosynthesis; S. cerevisiae TRP1; yeast auxotrophic marker
   3363..3390    +  misc_feature   bom (fragment): basis of mobility region from pBR322
   3480..3748    +  promoter       SNR52 promoter: promoter for the S. cerevisiae small nucleolar RNA gene SNR52
   3769..3843    +  misc_RNA       gRNA scaffold: guide RNA scaffold for the Streptococcus pyogenes CRISPR/Cas9 system
   3848..3867    +  terminator     SUP4 terminator: transcription terminator for the S. cerevisiae SUP4 tRNA gene
   3873..3912    +  terminator     CYC1 terminator (fragment): S. cerevisiae CYC1; transcription terminator for CYC1
   3913..5073    +  rep_origin     2μ ori: yeast 2μ plasmid origin of replication
   5074..5113    -  terminator     CYC1 terminator (fragment): S. cerevisiae CYC1; transcription terminator for CYC1
   5119..5138    -  terminator     SUP4 terminator: transcription terminator for the S. cerevisiae SUP4 tRNA gene
   5143..5217    -  misc_RNA       gRNA scaffold: guide RNA scaffold for the Streptococcus pyogenes CRISPR/Cas9 system
   5238..218     -  promoter       SNR52 promoter (across the origin): promoter for the S. cerevisiae small nucleolar RNA gene SNR52
