[The description below was written by a language model from this plasmid's Addgene catalogue record and pLannotate feature annotations shown in this document.]
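Description:
pROS17 is a yeast/E. coli shuttle vector for expressing Cas9 guide RNAs in Saccharomyces cerevisiae, derived from the p426-SNR52p-gRNA.CAN1.Y-SUP4t backbone. In bacteria it is maintained at high copy through a ColE1/pUC-type origin and selected with ampicillin via the β-lactamase gene and its native promoter. In yeast it replicates episomally from the 2μ origin and is selected by tryptophan prototrophy, with the TRP1 coding sequence (phosphoribosylanthranilate isomerase) driven by its own promoter. Short fragments of the pBR322 bom region flank the marker cassette, and the sequenced plasmid is about 5.3 kb.

The payload consists of two guide RNA expression cassettes placed on either side of the 2μ origin in opposite, converging orientations. Each cassette has the RNA polymerase III-transcribed SNR52 snoRNA promoter, a 20-nt spacer position immediately upstream of the Streptococcus pyogenes Cas9 gRNA scaffold, and the SUP4 tRNA terminator followed by a short CYC1 terminator fragment. The record lists the two guides as gRNA-CAN1.Y and gRNA-ADE2.Y, targeting the yeast CAN1 and ADE2 genes, though the feature table does not show which cassette carries which spacer. The plasmid does not encode Cas9, so the nuclease must be supplied separately, for instance by the host strain.

According to its stated purpose, the plasmid is designed for cloning and expressing Cas9-programming spacers, with Gibson assembly as the recorded cloning method. The dual-cassette layout lets two loci be targeted from a single plasmid, in keeping with the multiplexed genome modification in S. cerevisiae described in the associated publication.
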