Addgene plasmid #107931: pROS17
Purpose: TRP1 based Yeast/E.coli shuttle vector designed to clone and express Cas9 programming spacer
Depositing lab: Jean-Marc Daran. Depositing organization: Delft University of Technology. Publication: CRISPR/Cas9: a molecular Swiss army knife for simultaneous introduction of multiple genetic modifications in Saccharomyces cerevisiae. Mans R, van Rossum HM, Wijsman M, Backx A, Kuijpers NG, van den Broek M, Daran-Lapujade P, Pronk JT, van Maris AJ, Daran JM. FEMS Yeast Res. 2015 Mar;15(2). pii: fov004. doi: 10.1093/femsyr/fov004. Epub 2015 Mar 4. PubMed 25743786.
Backbone
  Vector backbone: p426-SNR52p-gRNA.CAN1.Y-SUP4t
  Backbone manufacturer: George Church (Addgene plasmid # 43803)
  Backbone size w/o insert (bp): 5280
  Vector type: Yeast Expression, CRISPR
  Selectable markers: TRP1
Growth in bacteria
  Bacterial resistance: Ampicillin, 100 μg/mL
  Growth temperature: 37°C
  Growth strain: DH5alpha
  Copy number: High Copy
Gene/Insert
  Gene/Insert name: gRNA-CAN1.Y, gRNA-ADE2.Y
  gRNA/shRNA sequence: GATACGTTCTCTATGGAGGA, ACTTGAAGATTCTTTAGTGT
  Species: S. cerevisiae (budding yeast)
  Insert size (bp): 20
  Cloning method: Gibson Cloning
Terms and licenses: Academic/Nonprofit Terms; Industry Terms: Not Available to Industry
How to cite: pROS17 was a gift from Jean-Marc Daran (Addgene plasmid # 107931 ; http://n2t.net/addgene:107931 ; RRID:Addgene_107931)
